>Addgene plasmid #22797 | Ai3 | depositor full sequence | sequence record 10437 | Author sequence
CCGCGGCAGGCCCTCCGAGCGTGGTGGAGCCGTTCTGTGAGACAGCCGGGTACGAGTCGTGACGCTGGAA
GGGGCAAGCGGGTGGTGGGCAGGAATGCGGTCCGCCCTGCAGCAACCGGAGGGGGAGGGAGAAGGGAGCG
GAAAAGTCTCCACCGGACGCGGCCATGGCTCGGGGGGGGGGGGGCAGCGGAGGANCGCTTCCGGCCGACG
TCTCGTCGCTGATTGGCTTNTTTTCCTCCCGCCGTGTGTGAAAACACAAATGGCGTGTTTTGGTTGGCGT
AAGGCGCCTGTCAGTTAACGGCAGCCGGAGTGCGCAGCCGCCGGCAGCCTCGCTCTGCCCACTGGGTGGG
GCGGGAGGTAGGTGGGGTGAGGCGAGCTGNACGTGCGGGCGCGGTCGGCCTCTGGCGGGGCGGGGGAGGG
GAGGGAGGGTCAGCGAAAGTAGCTCGCGCGCGAGCGGCCGCCCACCCTCCCCTTCCTCTGGGGGAGTCGT
TTTACCCGCCGCCGGCCGGGCCTCGTCGTCTGATTGGCTCTCGGGGCCCAGAAAACTGGCCCTTGCCATT
GGCTCGTGTTCGTGCAAGTTGAGTCCATCCGCCGGCCAGCGGGGGCGGCGAGGAGGCGCTCCCAGGTTCC
GGCCCTCCCCTCGGCCCCGCGCCGCAGAGTCTGGCCGCGCGCCCCTGCGCAACGTGGCAGGAAGCGCGCG
CTGGGGGCGGGGACGGGCAGTAGGGCTGAGCGGCTGCGGGGCGGGTGCAAGCACGTTTCCGACTTGAGTT
GCCTCAAGAGGGGCGTGCTGAGCCAGACCTCCATCGCGCACTCCGGGGAGTGGAGGGAAGGAGCGAGGGC
TCAGTTGGGCTGTTTTGGAGGCAGGAAGCACTTGCTCTCCCAAAGTCGCTCTGAGTTGTTATCAGTAAGG
GAGCTGCAGTGGAGTAGGCGGGGAGAAGGCCGCACCCTTCTCCGGAGGGGGGAGGGGAGTGTTGCAATAC
CTTTCTGGGAGTTCTCTGCTGCCTCCTGGCTTCTGAGGACCGCCCTGGGCCTGGGAGAATCCCTTGCCCC
CTCTTCCCCTCGTGATCTGCAACTCCAGTCTTTCTAGTTAATTAACCGTTTAAACAATTCTGCAGGAATC
TAGTTATTAATAGTAATCAATTACGGGGTCATTAGTTCATAGCCCATATATGGAGTTCCGCGTTACATAA
CTTACGGTAAATGGCCCGCCTGGCTGACCGCCCAACGACCCCCGCCCATTGACGTCAATAATGACGTATG
TTCCCATAGTAACGCCAATAGGGACTTTCCATTGACGTCAATGGGTGGAGTATTTACGGTAAACTGCCCA
CTTGGCAGTACATCAAGTGTATCATATGCCAAGTACGCCCCCTATTGACGTCAATGACGGTAAATGGCCC
GCCTGGCATTATGCCCAGTACATGACCTTATGGGACTTTCCTACTTGGCAGTACATCTACGTATTAGTCA
TCGCTATTACCATGGTCGAGGTGAGCCCCACGTTCTGCTTCACTCTCCCCATCTCCCCCCCCTCCCCACC
CCCAATTTTGTATTTATTTATTTTTTAATTATTTTGTGCAGCGATGGGGGCGGGGGGGGGGGGGGGGCGC
GCGCCAGGCGGGGCGGGGCGGGGCGAGGGGCGGGGCGGGGCGAGGCGGAGAGGTGCGGCGGCAGCCAATC
AGAGCGGCGCGCTCCGAAAGTTTCCTTTTATGGCGAGGCGGCGGCGGCGGCGGCCCTATAAAAAGCGAAG
CGCGCGGCGGGCGGGGAGTCGCTGCGACGCTGCCTTCGCCCCGTGCCCCGCTCCGCCGCCGCCTCGCGCC
GCCCGCCCCGGCTCTGACTGACCGCGTTACTCCCACAGGTGAGCGGGCGGGACGGCCCTTCTCCTCCGGG
CTGTAATTAGCGCTTGGTTTAATGACGGCTTGTTTCTTTTCTGTGGCTGCGTGAAAGCCTTGAGGGGCTC
CGGGAGGGCCCTTTGTGCGGGGGGAGCGGCTCGGGGGGTGCGTGCGTGTGTGTGTGCGTGGGGAGCGCCG
CGTGCGGCTCCGCGCTGCCCGGCGGCTGTGAGCGCTGCGGGCGCGGCGCGGGGCTTTGTGCGCTCCGCAG
TGTGCGCGAGGGGAGCGCGGCCGGGGGCGGTGCCCCGCGGTGCGGGGGGGGCTGCGAGGGGAACAAAGGC
TGCGTGCGGGGTGTGTGCGTGGGGGGGTGAGCAGGGGGTGTGGGCGCGTCGGTCGGGCTGCAACCCCCCC
TGCACCCCCCTCCCCGAGTTGCTGAGCACGGCCCGGCTTCGGGTGCGGGGCTCCGTACGGGGCGTGGCGC
GGGGCTCGCCGTGCCGGGCGGGGGGTGGCGGCAGGTGGGGGTGCCGGGCGGGGCGGGGCCGCCTCGGGCC
GGGGAGGGCTCGGGGGAGGGGCGCGGCGGCCCCCGGAGCGCCGGCGGCTGTCGAGGCGCGGCGAGCCGCA
GCCATTGCCTTTTATGGTAATCGTGCGAGAGGGCGCAGGGACTTCCTTTGTCCCAAATCTGTGCGGAGCC
GAAATCTGGGAGGCGCCGCCGCACCCCCTCTAGCGGGCGCGGGGCGAAGCGGTGCGGCGCCGGCAGGAAG
GAAATGGGCGGGGAGGGCCTTCGTGCGTCGCCGCGCCGCCGTCCCCTTCTCCCTCTCCAGCCTCGGGGCT
GTCCGCGGGGGGACGGCTGCCTTCGGGGGGGACGGGGCAGGGCGGGGTTCGGCTTCTGGCGTGTGACCGG
CGGCTCTAGAGCCTCTGCTAACCATGTTCATGCCTTCTTCTTTTTCCTACAGCTCCTGGGCAACGTGCTG
GTTATTGTGCTGTCTCATCATTTTGGCAAAGAATTGATTTGATACCGCGGGCCCTAAGAAGTTCCTATTC
TCTAGAAAGTATAGGAACTTCGTCGACATTTAAATCATTTAAATATAACTTCGTATAATGTATGCTATAC
GAAGTTATTCGCGATGAATAAATGAAAGCTTGCAGATCTGCGACTCTAGAGGATCTGCGACTCTAGAGGA
TCATAATCAGCCATACCACATTTGTAGAGGTTTTACTTGCTTTAAAAAACCTCCCACACCTCCCCCTGAA
CCTGAAACATAAAATGAATGCAATTGTTGTTGTTAACTTGTTTATTGCAGCTTATAATGGTTACAAATAA
AGCAATAGCATCACAAATTTCACAAATAAAGCATTTTTTTCACTGCATTCTAGTTGTGGTTTGTCCAAAC
TCATCAATGTATCTTATCATGTCTGGATCTGCGACTCTAGAGGATCATAATCAGCCATACCACATTTGTA
GAGGTTTTACTTGCTTTAAAAAACCTCCCACACCTCCCCCTGAACCTGAAACATAAAATGAATGCAATTG
TTGTTGTTAACTTGTTTATTGCAGCTTATAATGGTTACAAATAAAGCAATAGCATCACAAATTTCACAAA
TAAAGCATTTTTTTCACTGCATTCTAGTTGTGGTTTGTCCAAACTCATCAATGTATCTTATCATGTCTGG
ATCTGCGACTCTAGAGGATCATAATCAGCCATACCACATTTGTAGAGGTTTTACTTGCTTTAAAAAACCT
CCCACACCTCCCCCTGAACCTGAAACATAAAATGAATGCAATTGTTGTTGTTAACTTGTTTATTGCAGCT
TATAATGGTTACAAATAAAGCAATAGCATCACAAATTTCACAAATAAAGCATTTTTTTCACTGCATTCTA
GTTGTGGTTTGTCCAAACTCATCAATGTATCTTATCATGTCTGGATCCCCATCAAGCTGATCCGGAACCC
TTAATATAACTTCGTATAATGTATGCTATACGAAGTTATTAGGTCCCTCGACCTGCAGCCCAAGCTAGAT
CGAATTCGGCCGGCCGCCACCATGGTGAGCAAGGGCGAGGAGCTGTTCACCGGGGTGGTGCCCATCCTGG
TCGAGCTGGACGGCGACGTAAACGGCCACAAGTTCAGCGTGTCCGGCGAGGGCGAGGGCGATGCCACCTA
CGGCAAGCTGACCCTGAAGTTCATCTGCACCACCGGCAAGCTGCCCGTGCCCTGGCCCACCCTCGTGACC
ACCTTCGGCTACGGCGTGCAGTGCTTCGCCCGCTACCCCGACCACATGCGCCAGCACGACTTCTTCAAGT
CCGCCATGCCCGAAGGCTACGTCCAGGAGCGCACCATCTTCTTCAAGGACGACGGCAACTACAAGACCCG
CGCCGAGGTGAAGTTCGAGGGCGACACCCTGGTGAACCGCATCGAGCTGAAGGGCATCGACTTCAAGGAG
GACGGCAACATCCTGGGGCACAAGCTGGAGTACAACTACAACAGCCACAACGTCTATATCATGGCCGACA
AGCAGAAGAACGGCATCAAGGTGAACTTCAAGATCCGCCACAACATCGAGGACGGCAGCGTGCAGCTCGC
CGACCACTACCAGCAGAACACCCCCATCGGCGACGGCCCCGTGCTGCTGCCCGACAACCACTACCTGAGC
TACCAGTCCGCCCTGAGCAAAGACCCCAACGAGAAGCGCGATCACATGGTCCTGCTGGAGTTCGTGACCG
CCGCCGGGATCACTCTCGGCATGGACGAGCTGTACAAGTAACCTAGGTAGAGGGCCGGCCCTGCAGGAAT
TCGATATCAAGCTTATCGATAATCAACCTCTGGATTACAAAATTTGTGAAAGATTGACTGGTATTCTTAA
CTATGTTGCTCCTTTTACGCTATGTGGATACGCTGCTTTAATGCCTTTGTATCATGCTATTGCTTCCCGT
ATGGCTTTCATTTTCTCCTCCTTGTATAAATCCTGGTTGCTGTCTCTTTATGAGGAGTTGTGGCCCGTTG
TCAGGCAACGTGGCGTGGTGTGCACTGTGTTTGCTGACGCAACCCCCACTGGTTGGGGCATTGCCACCAC
CTGTCAGCTCCTTTCCGGGACTTTCGCTTTCCCCCTCCCTATTGCCACGGCGGAACTCATCGCCGCCTGC
CTTGCCCGCTGCTGGACAGGGGCTCGGCTGTTGGGCACTGACAATTCCGTGGTGTTGTCGGGGAAATCAT
CGTCCTTTCCTTGGCTGCTCGCCTGTGTTGCCACCTGGATTCTGCGCGGGACGTCCTTCTGCTACGTCCC
TTCGGCCCTCAATCCAGCGGACCTTCCTTCCCGCGGCCTGCTGCCGGCTCTGCGGCCTCTTCCGCGTCTT
CGCCTTCGCCCTCAGACGAGTCGGATCTCCCTTTGGGCCGCCTCCCCGCATCGATACCGTCGACCTCGAC
TGTGCCTTCTAGTTGCCAGCCATCTGTTGTTTGCCCCTCCCCCGTGCCTTCCTTGACCCTGGAAGGTGCC
ACTCCCACTGTCCTTTCCTAATAAAATGAGGAAATTGCATCGCATTGTCTGAGTAGGTGTCATTCTATTC
TGGGGGGTGGGGTGGGGCAGGACAGCAAGGGGGAGGATTGGGAAGACAATAGCAGGCATGCTGGGGAACT
AGTGGTGCCAGGGCGTGCCCTTGGGCTCCCCGGGCGCGGCGGCCGCATCGAATTCTACCGGGTAGGGGAG
GCGCTTTTCCCAAGGCAGTCTGGAGCATGCGCTTTAGCAGCCCCGCTGGGCACTTGGCGCTACACAAGTG
GCCTCTGGCCTCGCACACATTCCACATCCACCGGTAGGCGCCAACCGGCTCCGTTCTTTGGTGGCCCCTT
CGCGCCACCTTCTACTCCTCCCCTAGTCAGGAAGTTCCCCCCCGCCCCGCAGCTCGCGTCGTGCAGGACG
TGACAAATGGAAGTAGCACGTCTCACTAGTCTCGTGCAGATGGACAGCACCGCTGAGCAATGGAAGCGGG
TAGGCCTTTGGGGCAGCGGCCAATAGCAGCTTTGCTCCTTCGCTTTCTGGGCTCAGAGGCTGGGAAGGGG
TGGGTCCGGGGGCGGGCTCAGGGGCGGGCTCAGGGGCGGGGCGGGCGCCCGAAGGTCCTCCGGAGGCCCG
GCATTCTGCACGCTTCAAAAGCGCACGTCTGCCGCGCTGTTCTCCTCTTCCTCATCTCCGGGCCTTTCGA
CCTGCAATCGCCGCTAGCGAAGTTCCTATTCTCTAGAAAGTATAGGAACTTCGCCACCATGGGATCGGCC
ATTGAACAAGATGGATTGCACGCAGGTTCTCCGGCCGCTTGGGTGGAGAGGCTATTCGGCTATGACTGGG
CACAACAGACAATCGGCTGCTCTGATGCCGCCGTGTTCCGGCTGTCAGCGCAGGGGCGCCCGGTTCTTTT
TGTCAAGACCGACCTGTCCGGTGCCCTGAATGAACTGCAGGACGAGGCAGCGCGGCTATCGTGGCTGGCC
ACGACGGGCGTTCCTTGCGCAGCTGTGCTCGACGTTGTCACTGAAGCGGGAAGGGACTGGCTGCTATTGG
GCGAAGTGCCGGGGCAGGATCTCCTGTCATCTCACCTTGCTCCTGCCGAGAAAGTATCCATCATGGCTGA
TGCAATGCGGCGGCTGCATACGCTTGATCCGGCTACCTGCCCATTCGACCACCAAGCGAAACATCGCATC
GAGCGAGCACGTACTCGGATGGAAGCCGGTCTTGTCGATCAGGATGATCTGGACGAAGAGCATCAGGGGC
TCGCGCCAGCCGAACTGTTCGCCAGGCTCAAGGCGCGCATGCCCGACGGCGATGATCTCGTCGTGACCCA
TGGCGATGCCTGCTTGCCGAATATCATGGTGGAAAATGGCCGCTTTTCTGGATTCATCGACTGTGGCCGG
CTGGGTGTGGCGGACCGCTATCAGGACATAGCGTTGGCTACCCGTGATATTGCTGAAGAGCTTGGCGGCG
AATGGGCTGACCGCTTCCTCGTGCTTTACGGTATCGCCGCTCCCGATTCGCAGCGCATCGCCTTCTATCG
CCTTCTTGACGAGTTCTTCTGAGGGGATCCGCTGTAAGTCTGCAGAAATTGATGATCTATTAAACAATAA
AGATGTCCACTAAAATGGAAGTTTTTCCTGTCATACTTTGTTAAGAAGGGTGAGAACAGAGTACCTACAT
TTTGAATGGAAGGATTGGAGCTACGGGGGTGGGGGTGGGGTGGGATTAGATAAATGCCTGCTCTTTACTG
AAGGCTCTTTACTATTGCTTTATGATAATGTTTCATAGTTGGATATCATAATTTAAACAAGCAAAACCAA
ATTAAGGGCCAGCTCATTCCTCCCACTCATGATCTATAGATCTATAGATCTCTCGTGGGATCATTGTTTT
TCTCTTGATTCCCACTTTGTGGTTCTAAGTACTGTGGTTTCCAAATGTGTCAGTTTCATAGCCTGAAGAA
CGAGATCAGCAGCCTCTGTTCCACATACACTTCATTCTCAGTATTGTTTTGCCAAGTTCTAATTCCATCA
GAAAGCTTGCAGAAGATCTCCCCAACTGGGGTAACCTTTGAGTTCTCTCAGTTGGGGGGGCGCGCCCTAG
AAGATGGGCGGGAGTCTTCTGGGCAGGCTTAAAGGCTAACCTGGTGTGTGGGCGTTGTCCTGCAGGGGAA
TTGAACAGGTGTAAAATTGGAGGGACAAGACTTCCCACAGATTTTCGGTTTTGTCGGGAAGTTTTTTAAT
AGGGGCAAATAGGAAAATGGAGGATAGGAGTCATCTGGGGTTTATGCAGCAAAACTACAGGTATATTGCT
TGTATCCGCCTCGGAGATTTCCATGAGGAGATAAAGACATGTCACCCGAGTTTATACTCTCCTGCTTAGA
TCCTACTACAGTATGAAATACAGTGTNGCGAGGTAGACTATGTAAGCAGATTTAATCATTTTAAAGAGCC
CAGTACTTCATATCCATTTCTCCCGCTCCTTCTGCAGCCTTATCAAAAGGTATTTAGAACACTCATTTTA
GCCCCATTTTCATTTATTATACTGGCTTATCCAACCCCTAGACAGAGCATTGGCATTTTCCCTTTCCTGA
TCTTAGAAGTCTGATGACTCATGAAACCAGACAGATTAGTTACATACACCACAAATCGAGGCTGTAGCTG
GGGCCTCAACACTGCAGTTCTTTTATAACTCCTTAGTACACTTTTTGTTGATCCTTTGCCTTGATCCTTA
ATTTTCAGTGTCTATCACCTCTCCCGTCAGGTGGTGTTCCACATTTGGGCCTATTCTCAGTCCAGGGAGT
TTTACAACAATAGATGTATTGAGAATCCAACCTAAAGCTTAACTTTCCACTCCCATGAATGCCTCTCTCC
TTTTTCTCCATTATAACTGAGCTATNACCATTAATGGTTTCAGGTGGATGTCTCCTCCCCCAATATACCT
GATGTATCTACATATTGCCAGGCTGATATTTTAAGACATNAAAGGTATATTTCATTATTGAGCCACATGG
TATTGATTACTGCTACTAAAATTTTGTCATTGTACACATCTGTAAAAGGTGGTTCCTTTTGGAATGCAAA
GTTCAGGTGTTTGTTGTCTTTCCTGACCTAAGGTCTTGTGAGCTTGTATTTTTTCTATTTAAGCAGTGCT
TTCTCTTGGACTGGCTTGACTCATGGCATTCTACACGTTATTGCTGGTCTAAATGTGATTTTGCCAAGCT
TCTTCAGGACCTATAATTTTGCTTGACTTGTAGCCAAACACAAGTAAAATGATTAAGCAACAAATGTATT
TGTGAAGCTTGGTTTTTAGGTTGTTGTGTTGTGTGTGCTTGTGCTCTATAATAATACTATCCAGGGGCTG
GAGAGGTGGCTCGGAGTTCAAGAGCACAGACTGCTCTTCCAGAAGTCCTGAGTTCAATTCCCAGCAACCA
CATGGTGGCTCACAACCATCTGTAATGGGATCTGATGCCCTCTTCTGGTGTGTCTGAAGACCACAAGTGT
ATTCACATTAAATAAATAATCCTCCTTCTTCTTCTTTTTTTTTTTTTAAAGAGAATNCTGTCTCCAGTAG
AATTACTGAAGTAATGAAATACTTTGTGTTTGTTCCAATATGGNAGCCAATAATCAAATACTCTTNAGCA
CTGGAAATGTACCAAGGAACTATTTTATTTAAGTGNACTGTGGACAGAGGAGCCATAACTGCAGACTTGT
GGGATACAGAAGACCAATGCAGACTTAATGTCTTTTCTCTTACACTAAGCAATAAAGAAATAAAAATTGA
ACTTCTAGTATCCTATTTGTTAAACTGCTAGCTTTACTAACTTTTGTGCTTCATCTATACAAAGCTGAAA
GCTAAGTCTGCAGCCATTACTAAACATGAAAGCAAGTAATGATAATTTTGGATTTCAAAAATGTAGGGCC
AGAGTTTAGCCAGCCAGTGGTGGTGCTTGCCTTTATGCCTTAATCCCAGCACTCTGGAGGCAGAGACAGG
CAGATCTCTGAGTTTGAGCCCAGCCTGGTCTACACATCAAGTTCTATCTAGGATAGCCAGGAATACACAC
AGAAACCCTGTTGGGGAGGGGGGCTCTGAGATTTCATAAAATTATAATTGAAGCATTCCCTAATGAGCCA
CTATGGATGTGGCTAAATCCGTCTACCTTTCTGATGAGATTTGGGTATTATTTTTTCTGTCTCTGCTGTT
GGTTGGGTCTTTTGACACTGTGGGCTTTCTTAAAGCCTCCTTCCCTGCCATGTGGTCTCTTGTTTGCTAC
TAACTTCCCATGGCTTAAATGGCATGGCTTTTTGCCTTCTAAGGGCAGCTGCTGAGNTTTGCAGCCTGAT
TTCCAGGGTGGGGTTGGGAAATCTTTCAAACACTAAAATTGTCCTTTAATTTTTTTTTAAAAAATGGGTT
ATATAATAAACCTCATAAAATAGTTATGAGGAGTGAGGTGGACTAATATTAATGAGTCCCTCCCCTATAA
AAGAGCTATTAAGGCTTTTTGTCTTATACTAACTTTTTTTTTAAATGTGGTATCTTTAGAACCAAGGGTC
TTAGAGTTTTAGTATACAGAAACTGTTGCATCGCTTAATCAGATTTTCTAGTTTCAAATCCAGAGAATCC
AAATTCTTCACAGCCAAAGTCAAATTAAGAATTTCTGACTTTAATGTTATTTGCTACTGTGAATATAAAA
TGATAGCTTTTCCTGAGGCAGGGTCTCACTATGTATCTCTGCCTGATCTGCAACAAGATATGTAGACTAA
AGTTCTGCCTGCTTTTGTCTCCTGAATACTAAGGTTAAAATGTAGTAATACTTTTGGAACTTGCAGGTCA
GATTCTTTTATAGGGGACACACTAAGGGAGCTTGGGTGATAGTTGGTAAATGTGTTTAAGTGATGAAAAC
TTGAATTATTATCACCGCAACCTACTTTTTAAAAAAAAAAGCCAGGCCTGTTAGAGCATGCTAAGGGATC
CCTAGGACTTGCTGAGCACACAAGAGTAGTACTTGGCAGGCTCCTGGTGAGAGCATATTTCAAAAAACAA
GGCAGACAACCAAGAAACTACAGTAAGGTTACCTGTCTTTAACCATCTGCATATACACAGGGATATTAAA
ATATTCCAAATAATATTTCATTCAAGTTTTCCCCCATCAAATTGGGACATGGATTTCTCCGGTGAATAGG
CAGAGTTGGAAACTAAACAAATGTTGGTTTTGTGATTTGTGAAATTGTTTTCAAGTGATAGTTAAAGCCC
ATGAGATACAGAACAAAGCTGCTATTTCGAGGTCTCTTGGTTATACTCAGAAGCACTTCTTTGGGTTTCC
CTGCACTATCCTGATCATGTGCTAGGCCTNCCTTAGGCTGATTGTTGTTCAAATAACTTAAGTTTCCTGT
CAGGTGATGTCATATGATTTCATATATCAAGGCAAAACATGTTATATATGTTAAACATTTGNACTTAATG
TGAAAGTTAGGTCTTTGTGGGTTTTGATTTTAATTTCAAAACCTGAGCTAAATAAGTCATTTTACATGTC
TTACATTTGGTGAATTGTATATTGTGGTTTGCAGGCAAGACTCTCTGACCTAGTAACCCTCCTATAGAGC
ACTTTGCTGGGTCACAAGTCTAGGAGTCAAGCATTTCACCTTGAAGTTGAGACGTTTTGTTAGTGTATAC
TAGTTATATGTTGGAGGACATGTTTATCCAGAAGATATTCAGGACTATTTTTGACTGGGCTAAGGAATTG
ATTCTGATTAGCACTGTTAGTGAGCATTGAGTGGCCTTTAGGCTTGAATTGGAGTCACTTGTATATCTCA
AATAATGCTGGCCTTTTTTNAAAAGCCCTTGTTCTTTATCACCCTGTTTTCTACATAATTTTTGTTCAAA
GAAATACTTGTTTGGATCTCCTTTTGACAACAATAGCATGTTTTCAAGCCATATTTTTTTTCCTTTTTTT
TTTTTTTTTTGGTTTTTCGAGACAGGGTTTCTCTGTATAGCCCTGGCTGTCCTGGAACTCACTTTGTAGA
CCAGGCTGGCCTCGAACTCAGAAATCCGCCTGCCTCTGCCTCCTGAGTGCCGGGATTAAAGGCGTGCACC
ACCACGCCTGGCTAAGTTGGATATTTTGTATATAACTATAACCAATACTAACTCCACTGGGTGGATTTTT
AATTCAGTCAGTAGTCTTAAGTGGTCTTTATTGGCCCTTATTAAAATCTACTGTTCACTCTAACAGAGGC
TGTTGGACTAGTGGNACTAAGCAACTTCCTACGGATATACTAGCAGATAAGGGTCAGGGATAGAAACTAG
TCTAGCGTTTTGTATACCTACCAGCTTATACTACCTTGTTCTGATAGAAATATTTAGGACATCTAGCTTA
TCGATCCGTCGACGGTATCGATAAGCTTGATATCGAATTCTACCGGGTAGGGGAGGCGCTTTTCCAAGGC
AGTCTGAGCATGCGCTTAGCAGCCCCGCTGGCACTTGGCGCTACACAAGTGGCCTNTGGCCTCGCACACA
TTCCACATCCACCGGTAGGCGCCAACCGGCTCCGTTCTTTGGTGGCCCCTTCGCGCCACCTTCTNCTCCT
CCCCTAGTCAGGAAGTTCCCCCCCGCCCCGCAGCTCGCGTCGTNAGGACGTGACAAATGGAAGTAGCACG
TCTCACTAGTCTCGTCAGATGGACAGCACCGCTGAGCAATGGAAGCGGGTAGGCCTTTGGGGCAGCGGCC
AATAGCAGCTTTGCTCCTTCGCTTTCTGGGCTCAGAGGCTGGGAAGGGGTGGGTCCGGGGGCGGGCTCAG
GGGCGGGCTCAGGGGCGGGGCGGGCGCCCGAAGGTCCTCCGGAGGCCCGGCATTCTGCACGCTTCAAAAG
CGCACGTCTGCCGCGCTGTTCTCCTCTTCCTCATCTCCGGGCCTTTCGACCTGCAGGTCCTCGCCATGGA
TCCTGATGATGTTGTTATTCTTCTAATCTTTTGTATGGAAAACTTTTCTTCGTACCACGGGACTAAACCT
GGTTATGTAGATTCCATTCAAAAAGGTATACAAAAGCCAAAATCTGGTACACAAGGAAATTATGACGATG
ATTGGAAAGGGTTTTATAGTACCGACAATAAATACGACGCTGCGGGATACTCTGTAGATAATGAAAACCC
GCTCTCTGGAAAAGCTGGAGGCGTGGTCAAAGTGACGTATCCAGGACTGACGAAGGTTCTCGCACTAAAA
GTGGATAATGCCGAAACTATTAAGAAAGAGTTAGGTTTAAGTCTCACTGAACCGTTGATGGAGCAAGTCG
GAACGGAAGAGTTTATCAAAAGGTTCGGTGATGGTGCTTCGCGTGTAGTGCTCAGCCTTCCCTTCGCTGA
GGGGAGTTCTAGCGTTGAATATATTAATAACTGGGAACAGGCGAAAGCGTTAAGCGTAGAACTTGAGATT
AATTTTGAAACCCGTGGAAAACGTGGCCAAGATGCGATGTATGAGTATATGGCTCAAGCCTGTGCAGGAA
ATCGTGTCAGGCGATCTCTTTGTGAAGGAACCTTACTTCTGTGGTGTGACATAATTGGACAAACTACCTA
CAGAGATTTAAAGCTCTAAGGTAAATATAAAATTTTTAAGTGTATAATGTGTTAAACTACTGATTCTAAT
TGTTTGTGTATTTTAGATTCCAACCTATGGAACTGATGAATGGGAGCAGTGGTGGAATGCAGATCCTAGA
GCTCGCTGATCAGCCTCGACTGTGCCTTCTAGTTGCCAGCCATCTGTTGTTTGCCCCTCCCCCGTGCCTT
CCTTGACCCTGGAAGGTGCCACTCCCACTGTCCTTTCCTAATAAAATGAGGAAATTGCATCGCATTGTCT
GAGTAGGTGTCATTCTATTCTGGGGGGTGGGGTGGGGCAGGACAGCAAGGGGGAGGATTGGGAAGACAAT
AGCAGGCATGCTGGGGATGCGGTGGGCTCTATGGCTTCTGAGGCGGAAAGAACCAGCTGGGGCTCGACCT
CGAGGGGGGGCCCGGTACCCAGCTTTTGTTCCCTTTAGTGAGGGTTAATTGCGCGCTTGGCGTAATCATG
GTCATAGCTGTTTCCTGTGTGAAATTGTTATCCGCTCACAATTCCACACAACATACGAGCCGGAAGCATA
AAGTGTAAAGCCTGGGGTGCCTAATGAGTGAGCTAACTCACATTAATTGCGTTGCGCTCACTGCCCGCTT
TCCAGTCGGGAAACCTGTCGTGCCAGCTGCATTAATGAATCGGCCAACGCGCGGGGAGAGGCGGTTTGCG
TATTGGGCGCTCTTCCGCTTCCTCGCTCACTGACTCGCTGCGCTCGGTCGTTCGGCTGCGGCGAGCGGTA
TCAGCTCACTCAAAGGCGGTAATACGGTTATCCACAGAATCAGGGGATAACGCAGGAAAGAACATGTGAG
CAAAAGGCCAGCAAAAGGCCAGGAACCGTAAAAAGGCCGCGTTGCTGGCGTTTTTCCATAGGCTCCGCCC
CCCTGACGAGCATCACAAAAATCGACGCTCAAGTCAGAGGTGGCGAAACCCGACAGGACTATAAAGATAC
CAGGCGTTTCCCCCTGGAAGCTCCCTCGTGCGCTCTCCTGTTCCGACCCTGCCGCTTACCGGATACCTGT
CCGCCTTTCTCCCTTCGGGAAGCGTGGCGCTTTCTCATAGCTCACGCTGTAGGTATCTCAGTTCGGTGTA
GGTCGTTCGCTCCAAGCTGGGCTGTGTGCACGAACCCCCCGTTCAGCCCGACCGCTGCGCCTTATCCGGT
AACTATCGTCTTGAGTCCAACCCGGTAAGACACGACTTATCGCCACTGGCAGCAGCCACTGGTAACAGGA
TTAGCAGAGCGAGGTATGTAGGCGGTGCTACAGAGTTCTTGAAGTGGTGGCCTAACTACGGCTACACTAG
AAGGACAGTATTTGGTATCTGCGCTCTGCTGAAGCCAGTTACCTTCGGAAAAAGAGTTGGTAGCTCTTGA
TCCGGCAAACAAACCACCGCTGGTAGCGGTGGTTTTTTTGTTTGCAAGCAGCAGATTACGCGCAGAAAAA
AAGGATCTCAAGAAGATCCTTTGATCTTTTCTACGGGGTCTGACGCTCAGTGGAACGAAAACTCACGTTA
AGGGATTTTGGTCATGAGATTATCAAAAAGGATCTTCACCTAGATCCTTTTAAATTAAAAATGAAGTTTT
AAATCAATCTAAAGTATATATGAGTAAACTTGGTCTGACAGTTACCAATGCTTAATCAGTGAGGCACCTA
TCTCAGCGATCTGTCTATTTCGTTCATCCATAGTTGCCTGACTCCCCGTCGTGTAGATAACTACGATACG
GGAGGGCTTACCATCTGGCCCCAGTGCTGCAATGATACCGCGAGACCCACGCTCACCGGCTCCAGATTTA
TCAGCAATAAACCAGCCAGCCGGAAGGGCCGAGCGCAGAAGTGGTCCTGCAACTTTATCCGCCTCCATCC
AGTCTATTAATTGTTGCCGGGAAGCTAGAGTAAGTAGTTCGCCAGTTAATAGTTTGCGCAACGTTGTTGC
CATTGCTACAGGCATCGTGGTGTCACGCTCGTCGTTTGGTATGGCTTCATTCAGCTCCGGTTCCCAACGA
TCAAGGCGAGTTACATGATCCCCCATGTTGTGCAAAAAAGCGGTTAGCTCCTTCGGTCCTCCGATCGTTG
TCAGAAGTAAGTTGGCCGCAGTGTTATCACTCATGGTTATGGCAGCACTGCATAATTCTCTTACTGTCAT
GCCATCCGTAAGATGCTTTTCTGTGACTGGTGAGTACTCAACCAAGTCATTCTGAGAATAGTGTATGCGG
CGACCGAGTTGCTCTTGCCCGGCGTCAATACGGGATAATACCGCGCCACATAGCAGAACTTTAAAAGTGC
TCATCATTGGAAAACGTTCTTCGGGGCGAAAACTCTCAAGGATCTTACCGCTGTTGAGATCCAGTTCGAT
GTAACCCACTCGTGCACCCAACTGATCTTCAGCATCTTTTACTTTCACCAGCGTTTCTGGGTGAGCAAAA
ACAGGAAGGCAAAATGCCGCAAAAAAGGGAATAAGGGCGACACGGAAATGTTGAATACTCATACTCTTCC
TTTTTCAATATTATTGAAGCATTTATCAGGGTTATTGTCTCATGAGCGGATACATATTTGAATGTATTTA
GAAAAATAAACAAATAGGGGTTCCGCGCACATTTCCCCGAAAAGTGCCACCTAAATTGTAAGCGTTAATA
TTTTGTTAAAATTCGCGTTAAATTTTTGTTAAATCAGCTCATTTTTTAACCAATAGGCCGAAATCGGCAA
AATCCCTTATAAATCAAAAGAATAGACCGAGATAGGGT
[37 nt withheld, positions 15649-15685]
AAAGAACGTGGACTCCAACGTCAAAGG
[49 nt withheld, positions 15713-15761]
T
[91 nt withheld, positions 15763-15853]
G
[124 nt withheld, positions 15855-15978]
CCCATTCGCCATTCAGGCTGCGCAACTGTTGGGAAGGGCGATCGGTGCGGGCCTCTTCGCTATTACGCCA
GCTGGCGAAAGGGGGATGTGCTGCAAGGCGATTAAGTTGGGTAACGCCAGGGTTTTCCCAGTCACGACGT
TGTAAAACGACGGCCAGTGAGCGCGCGTAATACGACTCACTATAGGGCGAATTGGAGCTCCA
Features (pLannotate 1.2.2; 44 found; start..end, strand, type, name):
      3..1087    +  misc_feature   Rosa26 left arm: left homology arm from intron 1 of the mouse Rosa26 gene (Soriano, 1999)
   1181..1484    +  enhancer       CMV enhancer: human cytomegalovirus immediate early enhancer
   1486..1763    +  promoter       chicken β-actin promoter: No description available
   1765..2782    +  intron         chimeric intron: chimera between introns from chicken β-actin and rabbit β-globin
   2858..2891    +  protein_bind   FRT (minimal): supports FLP-mediated excision but not integration (Turan and Bode, 2011) FLP recombinase from the Saccharomyces cerevisiae 2μ plasmid
   2915..2948    -  protein_bind   loxP: Cre-mediated recombination occurs in the 8-bp core sequence (GCATACAT). Cre recombinase
   3009..3092    +  CDS            large T antigen (fragment): large T antigen from SV40 (simian virus 40)
   3115..3249    +  polyA_signal   SV40 poly(A) signal: SV40 polyadenylation signal
   3263..3346    +  CDS            large T antigen (fragment): large T antigen from SV40 (simian virus 40)
   3369..3503    +  polyA_signal   SV40 poly(A) signal: SV40 polyadenylation signal
   3517..3600    +  CDS            large T antigen (fragment): large T antigen from SV40 (simian virus 40)
   3623..3757    +  polyA_signal   SV40 poly(A) signal: SV40 polyadenylation signal
   3786..3819    -  protein_bind   loxP: Cre-mediated recombination occurs in the 8-bp core sequence (GCATACAT). Cre recombinase
   3872..4591    +  CDS            Topaz YFP: enhanced yellow variant of GFP mammalian codon-optimized
   4611..4641    +  misc_feature   MCS (fragment): pBluescript multiple cloning site
   4641..5229    +  misc_feature   WPRE: woodchuck hepatitis virus posttranscriptional regulatory element
   5230..5249    +  misc_feature   MCS (fragment): pBluescript multiple cloning site
   5250..5457    +  polyA_signal   bGH poly(A) signal: bovine growth hormone polyadenylation signal
   5465..5498    +  protein_bind   attB: minimal attB site for the φC31 integrase (Groth et al., 2000) phage φC31 integrase
   5520..6019    +  promoter       PGK promoter: mouse phosphoglycerate kinase 1 promoter
   6039..6072    +  protein_bind   FRT (minimal): supports FLP-mediated excision but not integration (Turan and Bode, 2011) FLP recombinase from the Saccharomyces cerevisiae 2μ plasmid
   6079..6882    +  CDS            NeoR/KanR: aminoglycoside phosphotransferase from Tn5; aph(3')-II (or nptII); confers resistance to neomycin, kanamycin, and G418 (Geneticin®)
   6892..7353    +  polyA_signal   PGK poly(A) signal: mouse phosphoglycerate kinase 1 polyadenylation signal
   7370..7408    +  protein_bind   phage φC31 attP (fragment): attachment site of phage φC31 phage φC31 integrase
   7417..11686   +  misc_feature   Rosa26 right arm: right homology arm from intron 1 of the mouse Rosa26 gene (Soriano, 1999)
  11698..11730   -  misc_feature   MCS (fragment): pBluescript multiple cloning site
  11735..12228   +  promoter       PGK promoter: mouse phosphoglycerate kinase 1 promoter
  12255..12824   +  CDS            DTA: diphteria toxin Fragment A; Corynebacterium diphtheriae tox
  12827..12899   +  CDS            small t antigen (fragment): SV40 (simian virus 40) small t antigen
  12901..12966   +  intron         small t intron: SV40 (simian virus 40) small t antigen intron
  13040..13264   +  polyA_signal   bGH poly(A) signal: bovine growth hormone polyadenylation signal
  13268..13289   +  promoter       SV40 promoter (fragment): SV40 enhancer and early promoter
  13294..13319   +  misc_feature   MCS (fragment): pBluescript multiple cloning site
  13332..13350   -  promoter       T3 promoter: promoter for bacteriophage T3 RNA polymerase
  13393..13415   -  protein_bind   lac operator (fragment): The lac repressor binds to the lac operator to inhibit transcription in E. coli. This inhibition can be relieved by adding lactose or isopropyl-β-D-thiogalactopyranoside (IPTG). lac repressor encoded by lacI
  13419..13449   -  promoter       lac promoter: promoter for the E. coli lac operon
  13464..13485   -  protein_bind   CAP binding site: CAP binding activates transcription in the presence of cAMP. E. coli catabolite activator protein
  13498..13590   -  CDS            lacI (fragment): lac repressor; lacI; The lac repressor binds to the lac operator to inhibit transcription in E. coli. This inhibition can be relieved by adding lactose or isopropyl-β-D-thiogalactopyranoside (IPTG).
  13773..14361   -  rep_origin     ori: high-copy-number ColE1/pMB1/pBR322/pUC origin of replication
  14532..15392   -  CDS            AmpR: β-lactamase; bla; confers resistance to ampicillin, carbenicillin, and related antibiotics
  15393..15497   -  promoter       AmpR promoter: bla
  15550..15978   -  rep_origin     f1 ori (sequence partly withheld): f1 bacteriophage origin of replication; arrow indicates direction of (+) strand synthesis
  15983..16138   -  CDS            lacZα (fragment): LacZα fragment of β-galactosidase; lacZ fragment
  16146..16164   +  promoter       T7 promoter: promoter for bacteriophage T7 RNA polymerase
