[The description below was written by a language model from this plasmid's Addgene catalogue record and pLannotate feature annotations shown in this document.]
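Description:
Ai3 is a mouse gene-targeting vector built on a Rosa26 targeting backbone, designed to knock a Cre-dependent yellow fluorescent reporter into intron 1 of the mouse Rosa26 locus by homologous recombination. It is propagated in E. coli as a high-copy plasmid through a ColE1/pUC-type origin with ampicillin resistance. An f1 origin and pBluescript-derived remnants (lac elements, T3 and T7 promoters) are also present. The repeated elements make recombination-deficient bacterial strains advisable, as the record notes.

Between a short left and a much longer right Rosa26 homology arm sits the reporter cassette. It begins with a CAG promoter (CMV enhancer, chicken β-actin promoter and chimeric intron), followed by a loxP-flanked stop cassette made of three tandem SV40 polyadenylation signals. Next come the EYFP coding sequence (annotated by similarity as Topaz YFP), a WPRE to boost transcript expression, and a bGH polyadenylation signal. The stop cassette terminates transcription until Cre excises it, after which the strong, ubiquitous CAG promoter drives EYFP permanently in the recombined cell and its progeny.

Downstream, a PGK promoter drives NeoR with a PGK poly(A) signal for G418 selection of targeted cells. This marker is bracketed by φC31 attB and attP sites, which would allow its removal by φC31 integrase. Minimal FRT sites lie after the CAG promoter and between the PGK promoter and NeoR, a layout that could permit FLP-mediated manipulation of the intervening segment. Outside the right arm, a PGK-driven diphtheria toxin A cassette provides negative selection against random integrants. The construct is used to generate Cre reporter mice for characterising Cre driver lines and labelling defined cell populations, notably in the brain.
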