Addgene plasmid #22797: Ai3
Depositing lab: Hongkui Zeng. Depositing organization: Allen Institute. Publication: A robust and high-throughput Cre reporting and characterization system for the whole mouse brain. Madisen L, Zwingman TA, Sunkin SM, Oh SW, Zariwala HA, Gu H, Ng LL, Palmiter RD, Hawrylycz MJ, Jones AR, Lein ES, Zeng H. Nat Neurosci. 2010 Jan . 13(1):133-40. 10.1038/nn.2467 PubMed 20023653.
Backbone
  Vector backbone: Rosa26 Targeting Vector
  Backbone size w/o insert (bp): 9862
  Vector type: Mouse Targeting
  Selectable markers: Neomycin (select with G418)
Growth in bacteria
  Bacterial resistance: Ampicillin, 100 μg/mL
  Growth temperature: 37°C
  Growth strain: Stbl3
  Growth instructions: Best grown in bacterial strain that minimizes recombination (i.e., STBL2).
  Copy number: High Copy
Gene/Insert
  Gene/Insert name: CAG-Floxed EYFP
  Species: n/a
  Insert size (bp): 6319
  Cloning method: Restriction Enzyme; 5′ cloning site PacI (not destroyed); 3′ cloning site AscI (not destroyed)
  Sequencing primers: 5′ n/a; 3′ n/a
Resource information
  A portion of this plasmid was derived from a plasmid made by: Backbone - Liqun Luo; EYFP - Invitrogen
Terms and licenses: Academic/Nonprofit Terms; Industry Terms: Not Available to Industry
How to cite: Ai3 was a gift from Hongkui Zeng (Addgene plasmid # 22797 ; http://n2t.net/addgene:22797 ; RRID:Addgene_22797)
