>Addgene plasmid #22797 | Ai3 | addgene partial sequence | sequence record 28669 | 22797 with WPRE-R
NTTGATTATCGATAAGCTTGATATCGAATTCCTGCANGGTCGGCCCTCTACCTAGGTTACTTGATACAGC
TCGTCCATGCCGAGAGTGATCCCGGCGGCGGTCACGAACTCCAGCAGGACCATGTGATCGCGCTTCTCGT
TGGGGTCTTTGCTCAGGGCGGACTGGTAGCTCAGGTAGTGGTTGTCGGGCAGCAGCACGGGGCCNTCGCC
GATGGGGGTGTTCTGCTGGTAGTGGTCGGCGAGCTGCACGCTGNCGTCCTCGATGTTGTGGCGGATCTTG
AAGTTCACCTTGATGCCGTTCTTCTGCTTGTCGGCCATGATATAGACGTTGTGGCTGTTGTAGNTGTACT
CCAGCTTGTGCCCCAGGATGTCGCCGTCCTCCTTGAAGTCGATGCCCTTNAGCTCGATNCGGTTCACCAG
GGNGTCNCCCTCCAACATNCACCTCGA
