>Addgene plasmid #22797 | Ai3 | addgene partial sequence | sequence record 47381 | pCAG-F 5'-GCAACGTGCTGGTTATTGTG-3'
ACATTTAAATCATTTAAATATAACTTCGTATAATGTATGCTATACGAAGTTATTCGCGATGAATAAATGA
AAGCTTGCAGATCTGCGACTCTAGAGGATCTGCGACTCTAGAGGATCATAATCAGCCATACCACATTTGT
AGAGGTTTTACTTGCTTTAAAAAACCTCCCACACCTCCCCCTGAACCTGAAACATAAAATGAATGCAATT
GTTGTTGTTAACTTGTTTATTGCAGCTTATAATGGTTACAAATAAAGCAATAGCATCACAAATTTCACAA
ATAAAGCATTTTTTTCACTGCATTCTAGTTGTGGTTTGTCCAAACTCATCAATGTATCTTATCATGTCTG
GATCTGCGACTCTAGAGGATCATAATCAGCCATACCACATTTGTAGAGGTTTTACTTGCTTTAAAAAACC
TCCCACACCTCCCCCTGAACCTGAAACATAAAATGAATGCAATTGTTGTTGTTAACTTGTTTATTGCAGC
TTATAATGGTTACAAATAAAGCAATAGCATCACAAATTTCACAAATAAAGCATTTTTTTCACTGCATTCT
AGTTGTGGTTTGTCCAAACTCATCAATGTATCTTATCATGTCTGGATCTGCGACTCTAGAGGATCATAAT
CAGCCATACCACATTTGTAGAGGTTTTACTTGCTTT
